>Addgene plasmid #214993 | pHAGE-cDEST-APEX2 | addgene full sequence | sequence record 443330 | Addgene NGS Result
TTGAGATCCTTTTTTTCTGCGCGTAATCTGCTGCTTGCAAACAAAAAAACCACCGCTACCAGCGGTGGTT
TGTTTGCCGGATCAAGAGCTACCAACTCTTTTTCCGAAGGTAACTGGCTTCAGCAGAGCGCAGATACCAA
ATACTGTTCTTCTAGTGTAGCCGTAGTTAGGCCACCACTTCAAGAACTCTGTAGCACCGCCTACATACCT
CGCTCTGCTAATCCTGTTACCAGTGGCTGCTGCCAGTGGCGATAAGTCGTGTCTTACCGGGTTGGACTCA
AGACGATAGTTACCGGATAAGGCGCAGCGGTCGGGCTGAACGGGGGGTTCGTGCACACAGCCCAGCTTGG
AGCGAACGACCTACACCGAACTGAGATACCTACAGCGTGAGCTATGAGAAAGCGCCACGCTTCCCGAAGG
GAGAAAGGCGGACAGGTATCCGGTAAGCGGCAGGGTCGGAACAGGAGAGCGCACGAGGGAGCTTCCAGGG
GGAAACGCCTGGTATCTTTATAGTCCTGTCGGGTTTCGCCACCTCTGACTTGAGCGTCGATTTTTGTGAT
GCTCGTCAGGGGGGCGGAGCCTATGGAAAAACGCCAGCAACGCGGCCTTTTTACGGTTCCTGGCCTTTTG
CTGGCCTTTTGCTCACATGTTCTTTCCTGCGTTATCCCCTGATTCTGTGGATAACCGTATTACCGCCTTT
GAGTGAGCTGATACCGCTCGCCGCAGCCGAACGACCGAGCGCAGCGAGTCAGTGAGCGAGGAAGCGGAAG
AGCGCCCAATACGCAAACCGCCTCTCCCCGCGCGTTGGCCGATTCATTAATGCAGCAAGCTCATGGCTGA
CTAATTTTTTTTATTTATGCAGAGGCCGAGGCCGCCTCGGCCTCTGAGCTATTCCAGAAGTAGTGAGGAG
GCTTTTTTGGAGGCCTAGGCTTTTGCAAAAAGCTCCCCGTGGCACGACAGGTTTCCCGACTGGAAAGCGG
GCAGTGAGCGCAACGCAATTAATGTGAGTTAGCTCACTCATTAGGCACCCCAGGCTTTACACTTTATGCT
TCCGGCTCGTATGTTGTGTGGAATTGTGAGCGGATAACAATTTCACACAGGAAACAGCTATGACATGATT
ACGAATTTCACAAATAAAGCATTTTTTTCACTGCATTCTAGTTGTGGTTTGTCCAAACTCATCAATGTAT
CTTATCATGTCTGGATCAACTGGATAACTCAAGCTAACCAAAATCATCCCAAACTTCCCACCCCATACCC
TATTACCACTGCCAATTACCTGTGGTTTCATTTACTCTAAACCTGTGATTCCTCTGAATTATTTTCATTT
TAAAGAAATTGTATTTGTTAAATATGTACTACAAACTTAGTAGTTGGAAGGGCTAATTCACTCCCAAAGA
AGACAAGATATCCTTGATCTGTGGATCTACCACACACAAGGCTACTTCCCTGATTAGCAGAACTACACAC
CAGGGCCAGGGGTCAGATATCCACTGACCTTTGGATGGTGCTACAAGCTAGTACCAGTTGAGCCAGATAA
GGTAGAAGAGGCCAATAAAGGAGAGAACACCAGCTTGTTACACCCTGTGAGCCTGCATGGGATGGATGAC
CCGGAGAGAGAAGTGTTAGAGTGGAGGTTTGACAGCCGCCTAGCATTTCATCACGTGGCCCGAGAGCTGC
ATCCGGAGTACTTCAAGAACTGCTGATATCGAGCTTGCTACAAGGGACTTTCCGCTGGGGACTTTCCAGG
GAGGCGTGGCCTGGGCGGGACTGGGGAGTGGCGAGCCCTCAGATCCTGCATATAAGCAGCTGCTTTTTGC
CTGTACTGGGTCTCTCTGGTTAGACCAGATCTGAGCCTGGGAGCTCTCTGGCTAACTAGGGAACCCACTG
CTTAAGCCTCAATAAAGCTTGCCTTGAGTGCTTCAAGTAGTGTGTGCCCGTCTGTTGTGTGACTCTGGTA
ACTAGAGATCCCTCAGACCCTTTTAGTCAGTGTGGAAAATCTCTAGCAGTGGCGCCCGAACAGGGACTTG
AAAGCGAAAGGGAAACCAGAGGAGCTCTCTCGACGCAGGACTCGGCTTGCTGAAGCGCGCACGGCAAGAG
GCGAGGGGCGGCGACTGGTGAGTACGCCAAAAATTTTGACTAGCGGAGGCTAGAAGGAGAGAGATGGGTG
CGAGAGCGTCAGTATTAAGCGGGGGAGAATTAGATCGCGATGGGAAAAAATTCGGTTAAGGCCAGGGGGA
AAGAAAAAATATAAATTAAAACATATAGTATGGGCAAGCAGGGAGCTAGAACGATTCGCAGTTAATCCTG
GCCTGTTAGAAACATCAGAAGGCTGTAGACAAATACTGGGACAGCTACAACCATCCCTTCAGACAGGATC
AGAAGAACTTAGATCATTATATAATACAGTAGCAACCCTCTATTGTGTGCATCAAAGGATAGAGATAAAA
GACACCAAGGAAGCTTTAGACAAGATAGAGGAAGAGCAAAACAAAAGTAAGACCACCGCACAGCAAGCGG
CCGGCCGCTGATCTTCAGACCTGGAGGAGGAGATATGAGGGACAATTGGAGAAGTGAATTATATAAATAT
AAAGTAGTAAAAATTGAACCATTAGGAGTAGCACCCACCAAGGCAAAGAGAAGAGTGGTGCAGAGAGAAA
AAAGAGCAGTGGGAATAGGAGCTTTGTTCCTTGGGTTCTTGGGAGCAGCAGGAAGCACTATGGGCGCAGC
GTCAATGACGCTGACGGTACAGGCCAGACAATTATTGTCTGGTATAGTGCAGCAGCAGAACAATTTGCTG
AGGGCTATTGAGGCGCAACAGCATCTGTTGCAACTCACAGTCTGGGGCATCAAGCAGCTCCAGGCAAGAA
TCCTGGCTGTGGAAAGATACCTAAAGGATCAACAGCTCCTGGGGATTTGGGGTTGCTCTGGAAAACTCAT
TTGCACCACTGCTGTGCCTTGGAATGCTAGTTGGAGTAATAAATCTCTGGAACAGATTTGGAATCACACG
ACCTGGATGGAGTGGGACAGAGAAATTAACAATTACACAAGCTTAATACACTCCTTAATTGAAGAATCGC
AAAACCAGCAAGAAAAGAATGAACAAGAATTATTGGAATTAGATAAATGGGCAAGTTTGTGGAATTGGTT
TAACATAACAAATTGGCTGTGGTATATAAAATTATTCATAATGATAGTAGGAGGCTTGGTAGGTTTAAGA
ATAGTTTTTGCTGTACTTTCTATAGTGAATAGAGTTAGGCAGGGATATTCACCATTATCGTTTCAGACCC
ACCTCCCAACCCCGAGGGGACCCGACAGGCCCGAAGGAATAGAAGAAGAAGGTGGAGAGAGAGACAGAGA
CAGATCCATTCGATTAGTGAACGGATCTCGACGGTATCGCCGAATTAATTCACAAATGGCAGTATTCATC
CACAATTTTAAAAGAAAAGGGGGGATTGGGGGGTACAGTGCAGGGGAAAGAATAGTAGACATAATAGCAA
CAGACATACAAACTAAAGAATTACAAAAACAAATTACAAAAATTCAAAATTTTCGGGTTTATTACAGGGA
CAGCAGAGATCCAGTTTGGACTAGTGGAGTTCCGCGTTACATAACTTACGGTAAATGGCCCGCCTGGCTG
ACCGCCCAACGACCCCCGCCCATTGACGTCAATAATGACGTATGTTCCCATAGTAACGCCAATAGGGACT
TTCCATTGACGTCAATGGGTGGAGTATTTACGGTAAACTGCCCACTTGGCAGTACATCAAGTGTATCATA
TGCCAAGTACGCCCCCTATTGACGTCAATGACGGTAAATGGCCCGCCTGGCATTATGCCCAGTACATGAC
CTTATGGGACTTTCCTACTTGGCAGTACATCTACGTATTAGTCATCGCTATTACCATGGTGATGCGGTTT
TGGCAGTACATCAATGGGCGTGGATAGCGGTTTGACTCACGGGGATTTCCAAGTCTCCACCCCATTGACG
TCAATGGGAGTTTGTTTTGGCACCAAAATCAACGGGACTTTCCAAAATGTCGTAACAACTCCGCCCCATT
GACGCAAATGGGCGGTAGGCGTGTACGGTGGGAGGTCTATATAAGCAGAGCTCGTTTAGTGAACCGTCAG
ATCGCCTGGAGACGCCATCCACGCTGTTTTGACCTCCATAGAAGACACCGGCGGCCGCAGATCTCTCGAG
GTTGATCTAATACGACTCACTATAGGGAGACCCAAGCTGGCTAGTTAAGCTATCAACAAGTTTGTACAAA
AAAGCTGAACGAGAAACGTAAAATGATATAAATATCAATATATTAAATTAGATTTTGCATAAAAAACAGA
CTACATAATACTGTAAAACACAACATATCCAGTCACTATGAATCAACTACTTAGATGGTATTAGTGACCT
GTAGTCGACCGACAGCCTTCCAAATGTTCTTCGGGTGATGCTGCCAACTTAGTCGACCGACAGCCTTCCA
AATGTTCTTCTCAAACGGAATCGTCGTATCCAGCCTACTCGCTATTGTCCTCAATGCCGTATTAAATCAT
AAAAAGAAATAAGAAAAAGAGGTGCGAGCCTCTTTTTTGTGTGACAAAATAAAAACATCTACCTATTCAT
ATACGCTAGTGTCATAGTCCTGAAAATCATCTGCATCAAGAACAATTTCACAACTCTTATACTTTTCTCT
TACAAGTCGTTCGGCTTCATCTGGATTTTCAGCCTCTATACTTACTAAACGTGATAAAGTTTCTGTAATT
TCTACTGTATCGACCTGCAGACTGGCTGTGTATAAGGGAGCCTGACATTTATATTCCCCAGAACATCAGG
TTAATGGCGTTTTTGATGTCATTTTCGCGGTGGCTGAGATCAGCCACTTCTTCCCCGATAACGGAGACCG
GCACACTGGCCATATCGGTGGTCATCATGCGCCAGCTTTCATCCCCGATATGCACCACCGGGTAAAGTTC
ACGGGAGACTTTATCTGACAGCAGACGTGCACTGGCCAGGGGGATCACCATCCGTCGCCCGGGCGTGTCA
ATAATATCACTCTGTACATCCACAAACAGACGATAACGGCTCTCTCTTTTATAGGTGTAAACCTTAAACT
GCATTTCACCAGCCCCTGTTCTCGTCAGCAAAAGAGCCGTTCATTTCAATAAACCGGGCGACCTCAGCCA
TCCCTTCCTGATTTTCCGCTTTCCAGCGTTCGGCACGCAGACGACGGGCTTCATTCTGCATGGTTGTGCT
TACCAGACCGGAGATATTGACATCATATATGCCTTGAGCAACTGATAGCTGTCGCTGTCAACTGTCACTG
TAATACGCTGCTTCATAGCATACCTCTTTTTGACATACTTCGGGTATACATATCAGTATATATTCTTATA
CCGCAAAAATCAGCGCGCAAATACGCATACTGTTATCTGGCTTTTAGTAAGCCGGATCCACGCGGCGTTT
ACGCCCCCCCTGCCACTCATCGCAGTACTGTTGTAATTCATTAAGCATTCTGCCGACATGGAAGCCATCA
CAAACGGCATGATGAACCTGAATCGCCAGCGGCATCAGCACCTTGTCGCCTTGCGTATAATATTTGCCCA
TGGTGAAAACGGGGGCGAAGAAGTTGTCCATATTGGCCACGTTTAAATCAAAACTGGTGAAACTCACCCA
GGGATTGGCTGAGACGAAAAACATATTCTCAATAAACCCTTTAGGGAAATAGGCCAGGTTTTCACCGTAA
CACGCCACATCTTGCGAATATATGTGTAGAAACTGCCGGAAATCGTCGTGGTATTCACTCCAGAGCGATG
AAAACGTTTCAGTTTGCTCATGGAAAACGGTGTAACAAGGGTGAACACTATCCCATATCACCAGCTCACC
GTCTTTCATTGCCATACGGAATTCCGGATGAGCATTCATCAGGCGGGCAAGAATGTGAATAAAGGCCGGA
TAAAACTTGTGCTTATTTTTCTTTACGGTCTTTAAAAAGGCCGTAATATCCAGCTGAACGGTCTGGTTAT
AGGTACATTGAGCAACTGACTGAAATGCCTCAAAATGTTCTTTACGATGCCATTGGGATATATCAACGGT
GGTATATCCAGTGATTTTTTTCTCCATTTTAGCTTCCTTAGCTCCTGAAAATCTCGATAACTCAAAAAAT
ACGCCCGGTAGTGATCTTATTTCATTATGGTGAAAGTTGGAACCTCTTACGTGCCGATCAACGTCTCATT
TTCGCCAAAAGTTGGCCCAGGGCTTCCCGGTATCAACAGGGACACCAGGATTTATTTATTCTGCGAAGTG
ATCTTCCGTCACAGGTATTTATTCGGCGCAAAGTGCGTCGGGTGATGCTGCCAACTTAGTCGACTACAGG
TCACTAATACCATCTAAGTAGTTGATTCATAGTGACTGGATATGTTGTGTTTTACAGTATTATGTAGTCT
GTTTTTTATGCAAAATCTAATTTAATATATTGATATTTATATCATTTTACGTTTCTCGTTCAGCTTTCTT
GTACAAAGTGGTTGATGGAGGTTCAGGAGGTTCCGGAGGTTCTATGGACTACAAGGATGACGACGATAAG
GGAAAGTCTTACCCAACTGTGAGTGCTGATTACCAGGACGCCGTTGAGAAGGCGAAGAAGAAGCTCAGAG
GCTTCATCGCTGAGAAGAGATGCGCTCCTCTAATGCTCCGTTTGGCATTCCACTCTGCTGGAACCTTTGA
CAAGGGCACGAAGACCGGTGGACCCTTCGGAACCATCAAGCACCCTGCCGAACTGGCTCACAGCGCTAAC
AACGGTCTTGACATCGCTGTTAGGCTTTTGGAGCCACTCAAGGCGGAGTTCCCTATTTTGAGCTACGCCG
ATTTCTACCAGTTGGCTGGCGTTGTTGCCGTTGAGGTCACGGGTGGACCTAAGGTTCCATTCCACCCTGG
AAGAGAGGACAAGCCTGAGCCACCACCAGAGGGTCGCTTGCCCGATCCCACTAAGGGTTCTGACCATTTG
AGAGATGTGTTTGGCAAAGCTATGGGGCTTACTGACCAAGATATCGTTGCTCTATCTGGGGGTCACACTA
TTGGAGCTGCACACAAGGAGCGTTCTGGATTTGAGGGTCCCTGGACCTCTAATCCTCTTATTTTCGACAA
CTCATACTTCACGGAGTTGTTGAGTGGTGAGAAGGAAGGTCTCCTTCAGCTACCTTCTGACAAGGCTCTT
TTGTCTGACCCTGTATTCCGCCCTCTCGTTGACAAATATGCAGCGGACGAAGATGCCTTCTTTGCTGATT
ACGCTGAGGCTCACCAAAAGCTTTCCGAGCTTGGGTTTGCTGATGCCTAAAATTCCGCCCCCCCCCCCTA
ACGTTACTGGCCGAAGCCGCTTGGAATAAGGCCGGTGTGCGTTTGTCTATATGTTATTTTCCACCATATT
GCCGTCTTTTGGCAATGTGAGGGCCCGGAAACCTGGCCCTGTCTTCTTGACGAGCATTCCTAGGGGTCTT
TCCCCTCTCGCCAAAGGAATGCAAGGTCTGTTGAATGTCGTGAAGGAAGCAGTTCCTCTGGAAGCTTCTT
GAAGACAAACAACGTCTGTAGCGACCCTTTGCAGGCAGCGGAACCCCCCACCTGGCGACAGGTGCCTCTG
CGGCCAAAAGCCACGTGTATAAGATACACCTGCAAAGGCGGCACAACCCCAGTGCCACGTTGTGAGTTGG
ATAGTTGTGGAAAGAGTCAAATGGCTCTCCTCAAGCGTATTCAACAAGGGGCTGAAGGATGCCCAGAAGG
TACCCCATTGTATGGGATCTGATCTGGGGCCTCGGTGCACATGCTTTACATGTGTTTAGTCGAGGTTAAA
AAAACGTCTAGGCCCCCCGAACCACGGGGACGTGGTTTTCCTTTGAAAAACACGATGATAATATGGCCAC
AACCATGACCGAGTACAAGCCCACGGTGCGCCTCGCCACCCGCGACGACGTCCCCAGGGCCGTACGCACC
CTCGCCGCCGCGTTCGCCGACTACCCCGCCACGCGCCACACCGTCGATCCGGACCGCCACATCGAGCGGG
TCACCGAGCTGCAAGAACTCTTCCTCACGCGCGTCGGGCTCGACATCGGCAAGGTGTGGGTCGCGGACGA
CGGCGCCGCGGTGGCGGTCTGGACCACGCCGGAGAGCGTCGAAGCGGGGGCGGTGTTCGCCGAGATCGGC
CCGCGCATGGCCGAGTTGAGCGGTTCCCGGCTGGCCGCGCAGCAACAGATGGAAGGCCTCCTGGCGCCGC
ACCGGCCCAAGGAGCCCGCGTGGTTCCTGGCCACCGTCGGCGTCTCGCCCGACCACCAGGGCAAGGGTCT
GGGCAGCGCCGTCGTGCTCCCCGGAGTGGAGGCGGCCGAGCGCGCCGGGGTGCCCGCCTTCCTGGAGACC
TCCGCGCCCCGCAACCTCCCCTTCTACGAGCGGCTCGGCTTCACCGTCACCGCCGACGTCGAGGTGCCCG
AAGGACCGCGCACCTGGTGCATGACCCGCAAGCCCGGTGCCTGATGCATCGATGGATCCTAATCAACCTC
TGGATTACAAAATTTGTGAAAGATTGACTGGTATTCTTAACTATGTTGCTCCTTTTACGCTATGTGGATA
CGCTGCTTTAATGCCTTTGTATCATGCTATTGCTTCCCGTATGGCTTTCATTTTCTCCTCCTTGTATAAA
TCCTGGTTGCTGTCTCTTTATGAGGAGTTGTGGCCCGTTGTCAGGCAACGTGGCGTGGTGTGCACTGTGT
TTGCTGACGCAACCCCCACTGGTTGGGGCATTGCCACCACCTGTCAGCTCCTTTCCGGGACTTTCGCTTT
CCCCCTCCCTATTGCCACGGCGGAACTCATCGCCGCCTGCCTTGCCCGCTGCTGGACAGGGGCTCGGCTG
TTGGGCACTGACAATTCCGTGGTGTTGTCGGGGAAATCATCGTCCTTTCCTTGGCTGCTCGCCTGTGTTG
CCACCTGGATTCTGCGCGGGACGTCCTTCTGCTACGTCCCTTCGGCCCTCAATCCAGCGGACCTTCCTTC
CCGCGGCCTGCTGCCGGCTCTGCGGCCTCTTCCGCGTCTTCGCCTTCGCCCTCAGACGAGTCGGATCTCC
CTTTGGGCCGCCTCCCCGCCTGAGATCCTTTAAGACCAATGACTTACAAGGCAGCTGTAGATCTTAGCCA
CTTTTTAAAAGAAAAGGGGGGACTGGAAGGGCTAATTCACTCCCAACGAAGACAAGATCTGCTTTTTGCT
TGTACTGGGTCTCTCTGGTTAGACCAGATCTGAGCCTGGGAGCTCTCTGGCTAACTAGGGAACCCACTGC
TTAAGCCTCAATAAAGCTTGCCTTGAGTGCTTCAAGTAGTGTGTGCCCGTCTGTTGTGTGACTCTGGTAA
CTAGAGATCCCTCAGACCCTTTTAGTCAGTGTGGAAAATCTCTAGCAGTAGTAGTTCATGTCATCTTATT
ATTCAGTATTTATAACTTGCAAAGAAATGAATATCAGAGAGTGAGAGGCCCGGGTTAATTAAGGAAAGGG
CTAGATCATTCTTGAAGACGAAAGGGCCTCGTGATACGCCTATTTTTATAGGTTAATGTCATGATAATAA
TGGTTTCTTAGACGTCAGGTGGCACTTTTCGGGGAAATGTGCGCGGAACCCCTATTTGTTTATTTTTCTA
AATACATTCAAATATGTATCCGCTCATGAGACAATAACCCTGATAAATGCTTCAATAATATTGAAAAAGG
AAGAGTATGAGTATTCAACATTTCCGTGTCGCCCTTATTCCCTTTTTTGCGGCATTTTGCCTTCCTGTTT
TTGCTCACCCAGAAACGCTGGTGAAAGTAAAAGATGCTGAAGATCAGTTGGGTGCACGAGTGGGTTACAT
CGAACTGGATCTCAACAGCGGTAAGATCCTTGAGAGTTTTCGCCCCGAAGAACGTTTTCCAATGATGAGC
ACTTTTAAAGTTCTGCTATGTGGCGCGGTATTATCCCGTGTTGACGCCGGGCAAGAGCAACTCGGTCGCC
GCATACACTATTCTCAGAATGACTTGGTTGAGTACTCACCAGTCACAGAAAAGCATCTTACGGATGGCAT
GACAGTAAGAGAATTATGCAGTGCTGCCATAACCATGAGTGATAACACTGCGGCCAACTTACTTCTGACA
ACGATCGGAGGACCGAAGGAGCTAACCGCTTTTTTGCACAACATGGGGGATCATGTAACTCGCCTTGATC
GTTGGGAACCGGAGCTGAATGAAGCCATACCAAACGACGAGCGTGACACCACGATGCCTGTAGCAATGGC
AACAACGTTGCGCAAACTATTAACTGGCGAACTACTTACTCTAGCTTCCCGGCAACAATTAATAGACTGG
ATGGAGGCGGATAAAGTTGCAGGACCACTTCTGCGCTCGGCCCTTCCGGCTGGCTGGTTTATTGCTGATA
AATCTGGAGCCGGTGAGCGTGGGTCTCGCGGTATCATTGCAGCACTGGGGCCAGATGGTAAGCCCTCCCG
TATCGTAGTTATCTACACGACGGGGAGTCAGGCAACTATGGATGAACGAAATAGACAGATCGCTGAGATA
GGTGCCTCACTGATTAAGCATTGGTAACTGTCAGACCAAGTTTACTCATATATACTTTAGATTGATTTAA
AACTTCATTTTTAATTTAAAAGGATCTAGGTGAAGATCCTTTTTGATAATCTCATGACCAAAATCCCTTA
ACGTGAGTTTTCGTTCCACTGAGCGTCAGACCCCGTAGAAAAGATCAAAGGATCTTC
Features (pLannotate 1.2.2; 34 found; start..end, strand, type, name):
      1..589     +  rep_origin     ori: high-copy-number ColE1/pMB1/pBR322/pUC origin of replication
    772..826     +  CDS            lacI (fragment): lac repressor; lacI; The lac repressor binds to the lac operator to inhibit transcription in E. coli. This inhibition can be relieved by adding lactose or isopropyl-β-D-thiogalactopyranoside (IPTG).
    832..925     +  rep_origin     SV40 ori (fragment): SV40 origin of replication
    950..987     +  CDS            lacI (fragment): lac repressor; lacI; The lac repressor binds to the lac operator to inhibit transcription in E. coli. This inhibition can be relieved by adding lactose or isopropyl-β-D-thiogalactopyranoside (IPTG).
   1000..1021    +  protein_bind   CAP binding site: CAP binding activates transcription in the presence of cAMP. E. coli catabolite activator protein
   1036..1066    +  promoter       lac promoter: promoter for the E. coli lac operon
   1070..1092    +  protein_bind   lac operator (fragment): The lac repressor binds to the lac operator to inhibit transcription in E. coli. This inhibition can be relieved by adding lactose or isopropyl-β-D-thiogalactopyranoside (IPTG). lac repressor encoded by lacI
   1124..1207    +  polyA_signal   SV40 poly(A) signal (fragment): SV40 polyadenylation signal
   1374..1703    +  CDS            nef (fragment): NEF_HV1BR - Experimental evidence at protein level: Swiss-Prot protein existence level 1. Extracellular Nef protein targets CD4(+) T-lymphocytes for apoptosis by interacting with CXCR4 surface receptors (PubMed:14990729). From Human immunodeficiency virus type 1 group M subtype B (isolate BRU/LAI) (HIV-1).
   1751..2008    +  LTR            5' LTR (truncated): truncated 5' long terminal repeat (LTR) from HIV-1
   2055..2180    +  misc_feature   HIV-1 Ψ: packaging signal of human immunodeficiency virus type 1
   2164..2502    +  CDS            HIV-1 gag (fragment): gag protein from human immunodeficiency virus 1; gag
   2677..2910    +  misc_feature   RRE: The Rev response element (RRE) of HIV-1 allows for Rev-dependent mRNA export from the nucleus to the cytoplasm.
   3287..3387    +  CDS            Rev (fragment): human immunodeficiency virus 1 (HIV-1) Rev protein; rev; enhances nuclear export of unspliced and incompletely spliced viral mRNAs
   3436..3553    +  misc_feature   cPPT/CTS: central polypurine tract and central termination sequence of HIV-1
   3605..3908    +  enhancer       CMV enhancer: human cytomegalovirus immediate early enhancer
   3909..4112    +  promoter       CMV promoter: human cytomegalovirus (CMV) immediate early promoter
   4208..4226    +  promoter       T7 promoter: promoter for bacteriophage T7 RNA polymerase
   4256..4380    +  protein_bind   attR1: mutant version of attR; recombination site for the Gateway® LR reaction LR Clonase™
   4616..4768    -  CDS            dpnD (fragment): DPND_STRPN - Protein predicted: Swiss-Prot protein existence level 4. From Streptococcus pneumoniae serotype 4 (strain ATCC BAA-334 / TIGR4).
   4812..5114    -  CDS            ccdB: CCDB_ECOLI - Also known as G, letB, letD. Experimental evidence at protein level: Swiss-Prot protein existence level 1. Toxic component of a type II toxin-antitoxin (TA) system, functioning in plasmid maintainence. Responsible for the post- segregational killing (PSK) of plasmid-free cells, also referred to as a plasmid addiction system. Half-life of over 2 hours. Cell killing by CcdB is accompanied by filamentation, defects in chromosome and plasmid segregation, defects in cell division, formation of anucleate cells, decreased DNA synthesis and plasmid loss. Interferes with the activity of DN
   5119..5277    -  CDS            ccdA (fragment): CCDA_ECO57 - Also known as H, letA. Experimental evidence at protein level: Swiss-Prot protein existence level 1. Antitoxin component of a type II toxin-antitoxin (TA) system which inhibits the post-segregational killing (PSK) of plasmid-free cells, also referred to as a plasmid addiction system. Binds to and blocks the activity of CcdB; will also remove bound CcdB protein from the CcdB-GyrA complex by forming a CcdA-CcdB complex, a process termed rejuvenation. Functions as a transcriptional corepressor for the ccdAB operon, repression also requires CcdB (By similarity). From Escherichia coli
   5459..6117    -  CDS            CmR: chloramphenicol acetyltransferase; cat; confers resistance to chloramphenicol
   6118..6220    -  promoter       cat promoter: promoter of the E. coli cat gene encoding chloramphenicol acetyltransferase
   6398..6522    -  protein_bind   attR2: mutant version of attR; recombination site for the Gateway® LR reaction LR Clonase™
   6560..6583    +  CDS            3xFLAG (fragment): three tandem FLAG® epitope tags
   6580..7327    +  CDS            APEX2 (fragment): soybean ascorbate peroxidase, engineered to serve as a monomeric tag for electron microscopy and live-cell proteomics (Lam et al., 2015) more active than the original APEX due to the A134P mutation
   7439..7901    +  misc_feature   IRES: internal ribosome entry site (IRES) of the encephalomyocarditis virus (EMCV)
   7915..8514    +  CDS            PuroR: puromycin N-acetyltransferase; pac from Streptomyces alboniger; confers resistance to puromycin
   8531..9119    +  misc_feature   WPRE: woodchuck hepatitis virus posttranscriptional regulatory element
   9127..9192    +  CDS            nef (fragment): NEF_HV1Z2 - Experimental evidence at protein level: Swiss-Prot protein existence level 1. Extracellular Nef protein targets CD4(+) T-lymphocytes for apoptosis by interacting with CXCR4 surface receptors. From Human immunodeficiency virus type 1 group M subtype D (isolate Z2/CDC-Z34) (HIV-1).
   9194..9427    +  LTR            3' LTR (ΔU3): self-inactivating 3' long terminal repeat (LTR) from HIV-1
   9632..9736    +  promoter       AmpR promoter: bla
   9737..10597   +  CDS            AmpR: β-lactamase; bla; confers resistance to ampicillin, carbenicillin, and related antibiotics
