[The description below was written by a language model from this plasmid's Addgene catalogue record and pLannotate feature annotations shown in this document.]
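Description:
pHAGE-cDEST-APEX2 is an empty Gateway destination vector built on the pHAGE HIV-1-based lentiviral backbone. It is intended for expressing a gene of interest in mammalian cells as a C-terminal fusion to the APEX2 peroxidase. It replicates in E. coli from a high-copy ColE1/pUC-type origin and carries ampicillin resistance. Because the unrecombined Gateway cassette encodes the CcdB toxin, the empty vector has to be maintained in a ccdB-tolerant strain. The viral portion includes a truncated 5' LTR, the Ψ packaging signal with a gag fragment, the RRE, the cPPT/CTS and a self-inactivating ΔU3 3' LTR. Transcripts can therefore be packaged into particles when helper functions are supplied in trans, and the integrated provirus lacks LTR promoter activity.

Between the LTRs, a CMV enhancer/promoter (followed by a T7 promoter) drives the expression cassette. The Gateway cassette sits immediately downstream, with attR1 and attR2 flanking ccdB and a chloramphenicol resistance gene. An LR recombination with an entry clone swaps this cassette for the chosen open reading frame, and loss of ccdB provides counter-selection. The insert is then joined in frame to the downstream tag. The catalogue names this tag APEX2-Flag, while the feature table places a short FLAG-type epitope just ahead of the APEX2 coding sequence. An EMCV IRES follows and allows puromycin N-acetyltransferase to be translated from the same transcript, linking drug selection to fusion expression. A WPRE enhances transcript expression. APEX2 is an engineered soybean ascorbate peroxidase used for proximity labelling proteomics and electron microscopy contrast, so the vector suits making stable cell lines for those applications. No insert is present in the deposited plasmid.
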