Addgene plasmid #214993: pHAGE-cDEST-APEX2
Purpose: (Empty Backbone) Gateway compatible empty vector (lentiviral/mammalian expression) with a C-terminal APEX2 tag
Depositing lab: Wade Harper. Depositing organization: Harvard Medical School.
Backbone
  Vector backbone: pHAGE-cDEST-APEX2
  Vector type: Mammalian Expression, Lentiviral
  Selectable markers: Puromycin
  Tag / fusion protein: APEX2-Flag (C terminal on insert)
Growth in bacteria
  Bacterial resistance: Ampicillin, 100 μg/mL
  Growth temperature: 30°C
  Growth strain: ccdB Survival
  Copy number: High Copy
Gene/Insert
  Gene/Insert name: None
  Tag / fusion protein: APEX2-Flag (C terminal on insert)
Terms and licenses: Academic/Nonprofit Terms; Industry Terms: Not Available to Industry
How to cite: pHAGE-cDEST-APEX2 was a gift from Wade Harper (Addgene plasmid # 214993 ; http://n2t.net/addgene:214993 ; RRID:Addgene_214993)
